>Addgene plasmid #188520 | EFS eGFP hPGK BSD | addgene full sequence | sequence record 373673 | Addgene NGS Result
CATTTTCTCCTCCTTGTATAAATCCTGGTTGCTGTCTCTTTATGAGGAGTTGTGGCCCGTTGTCAGGCAA
CGTGGCGTGGTGTGCACTGTGTTTGCTGACGCAACCCCCACTGGTTGGGGCATTGCCACCACCTGTCAGC
TCCTTTCCGGGACTTTCGCTTTCCCCCTCCCTATTGCCACGGCGGAACTCATCGCCGCCTGCCTTGCCCG
CTGCTGGACAGGGGCTCGGCTGTTGGGCACTGACAATTCCGTGGTGTTGTCGGGGAAATCATCGTCCTTT
CCTTGGCTGCTCGCCTGTGTTGCCACCTGGATTCTGCGCGGGACGTCCTTCTGCTACGTCCCTTCGGCCC
TCAATCCAGCGGACCTTCCTTCCCGCGGCCTGCTGCCGGCTCTGCGGCCTCTTCCGCGTCTTCGCCTTCG
CCCTCAGACGAGTCGGATCTCCCTTTGGGCCGCCTCCCCGCGTCGACTTTAAGACCAATGACTTACAAGG
CAGCTGTAGATCTTAGCCACTTTTTAAAAGAAAAGGGGGGACTGGAAGGGCTAATTCACTCCCAACGAAG
ACAAGATCTGCTTTTTGCTTGTACTGGGTCTCTCTGGTTAGACCAGATCTGAGCCTGGGAGCTCTCTGGC
TAACTAGGGAACCCACTGCTTAAGCCTCAATAAAGCTTGCCTTGAGTGCTTCAAGTAGTGTGTGCCCGTC
TGTTGTGTGACTCTGGTAACTAGAGATCCCTCAGACCCTTTTAGTCAGTGTGGAAAATCTCTAGCAGGGC
CCGTTTAAACCCGCTGATCAGCCTCGACTGTGCCTTCTAGTTGCCAGCCATCTGTTGTTTGCCCCTCCCC
CGTGCCTTCCTTGACCCTGGAAGGTGCCACTCCCACTGTCCTTTCCTAATAAAATGAGGAAATTGCATCG
CATTGTCTGAGTAGGTGTCATTCTATTCTGGGGGGTGGGGTGGGGCAGGACAGCAAGGGGGAGGATTGGG
AAGACAATAGCAGGCATGCTGGGGATGCGGTGGGCTCTATGGCTTCTGAGGCGGAAAGAACCAGCTGGGG
CTCTAGGGGGTATCCCC
[124 nt withheld, positions 1068-1191]
C
[91 nt withheld, positions 1193-1283]
A
[49 nt withheld, positions 1285-1333]
CCTTTGACGTTGGAGTCCACGTTCTTT
[37 nt withheld, positions 1361-1397]
ACCCTATCTCGGTCTATTCTTTTGATTTATAAGGGATTTTGCCGATTTCGGCCTATTGGTTAAAAAATGA
GCTGATTTAACAAAAATTTAACGCGAATTAATTCTGTGGAATGTGTGTCAGTTAGGGTGTGGAAAGTCCC
CAGGCTCCCCAGCAGGCAGAAGTATGCAAAGCATGCATCTCAATTAGTCAGCAACCAGGTGTGGAAAGTC
CCCAGGCTCCCCAGCAGGCAGAAGTATGCAAAGCATGCATCTCAATTAGTCAGCAACCATAGTCCCGCCC
CTAACTCCGCCCATCCCGCCCCTAACTCCGCCCAGTTCCGCCCATTCTCCGCCCCATGGCTGACTAATTT
TTTTTATTTATGCAGAGGCCGAGGCCGCCTCTGCCTCTGAGCTATTCCAGAAGTAGTGAGGAGGCTTTTT
TGGAGGCCTAGGCTTTTGCAAAAAGCTCCCGGGAGCTTGTATATCCATTTTCGGATCTGATCAGCACGTG
TTGACAATTAATCATCGGCATAGTATATCGGCATAGTATAATACGACAAGGTGAGGAACTAAACCATGGC
CAAGTTGACCAGTGCCGTTCCGGTGCTCACCGCGCGCGACGTCGCCGGAGCGGTCGAGTTCTGGACCGAC
CGGCTCGGGTTCTCCCGGGACTTCGTGGAGGACGACTTCGCCGGTGTGGTCCGGGACGACGTGACCCTGT
TCATCAGCGCGGTCCAGGACCAGGTGGTGCCGGACAACACCCTGGCCTGGGTGTGGGTGCGCGGCCTGGA
CGAGCTGTACGCCGAGTGGTCGGAGGTCGTGTCCACGAACTTCCGGGACGCCTCCGGGCCGGCCATGACC
GAGATCGGCGAGCAGCCGTGGGGGCGGGAGTTCGCCCTGCGCGACCCGGCCGGCAACTGCGTGCACTTCG
TGGCCGAGGAGCAGGACTGACACGTGCTACGAGATTTCGATTCCACCGCCGCCTTCTATGAAAGGTTGGG
CTTCGGAATCGTTTTCCGGGACGCCGGCTGGATGATCCTCCAGCGCGGGGATCTCATGCTGGAGTTCTTC
GCCCACCCCAACTTGTTTATTGCAGCTTATAATGGTTACAAATAAAGCAATAGCATCACAAATTTCACAA
ATAAAGCATTTTTTTCACTGCATTCTAGTTGTGGTTTGTCCAAACTCATCAATGTATCTTATCATGTCTG
TATACCGTCGACCTCTAGCTAGAGCTTGGCGTAATCATGGTCATAGCTGTTTCCTGTGTGAAATTGTTAT
CCGCTCACAATTCCACACAACATACGAGCCGGAAGCATAAAGTGTAAAGCCTGGGGTGCCTAATGAGTGA
GCTAACTCACATTAATTGCGTTGCGCTCACTGCCCGCTTTCCAGTCGGGAAACCTGTCGTGCCAGCTGCA
TTAATGAATCGGCCAACGCGCGGGGAGAGGCGGTTTGCGTATTGGGCGCTCTTCCGCTTCCTCGCTCACT
GACTCGCTGCGCTCGGTCGTTCGGCTGCGGCGAGCGGTATCAGCTCACTCAAAGGCGGTAATACGGTTAT
CCACAGAATCAGGGGATAACGCAGGAAAGAACATGTGAGCAAAAGGCCAGCAAAAGGCCAGGAACCGTAA
AAAGGCCGCGTTGCTGGCGTTTTTCCATAGGCTCCGCCCCCCTGACGAGCATCACAAAAATCGACGCTCA
AGTCAGAGGTGGCGAAACCCGACAGGACTATAAAGATACCAGGCGTTTCCCCCTGGAAGCTCCCTCGTGC
GCTCTCCTGTTCCGACCCTGCCGCTTACCGGATACCTGTCCGCCTTTCTCCCTTCGGGAAGCGTGGCGCT
TTCTCATAGCTCACGCTGTAGGTATCTCAGTTCGGTGTAGGTCGTTCGCTCCAAGCTGGGCTGTGTGCAC
GAACCCCCCGTTCAGCCCGACCGCTGCGCCTTATCCGGTAACTATCGTCTTGAGTCCAACCCGGTAAGAC
ACGACTTATCGCCACTGGCAGCAGCCACTGGTAACAGGATTAGCAGAGCGAGGTATGTAGGCGGTGCTAC
AGAGTTCTTGAAGTGGTGGCCTAACTACGGCTACACTAGAAGAACAGTATTTGGTATCTGCGCTCTGCTG
AAGCCAGTTACCTTCGGAAAAAGAGTTGGTAGCTCTTGATCCGGCAAACAAACCACCGCTGGTAGCGGTG
GTTTTTTTGTTTGCAAGCAGCAGATTACGCGCAGAAAAAAAGGATCTCAAGAAGATCCTTTGATCTTTTC
TACGGGGTCTGACGCTCAGTGGAACGAAAACTCACGTTAAGGGATTTTGGTCATGAGATTATCAAAAAGG
ATCTTCACCTAGATCCTTTTAAATTAAAAATGAAGTTTTAAATCAATCTAAAGTATATATGAGTAAACTT
GGTCTGACAGTTACCAATGCTTAATCAGTGAGGCACCTATCTCAGCGATCTGTCTATTTCGTTCATCCAT
AGTTGCCTGACTCCCCGTCGTGTAGATAACTACGATACGGGAGGGCTTACCATCTGGCCCCAGTGCTGCA
ATGATACCGCGAGACCCACGCTCACCGGCTCCAGATTTATCAGCAATAAACCAGCCAGCCGGAAGGGCCG
AGCGCAGAAGTGGTCCTGCAACTTTATCCGCCTCCATCCAGTCTATTAATTGTTGCCGGGAAGCTAGAGT
AAGTAGTTCGCCAGTTAATAGTTTGCGCAACGTTGTTGCCATTGCTACAGGCATCGTGGTGTCACGCTCG
TCGTTTGGTATGGCTTCATTCAGCTCCGGTTCCCAACGATCAAGGCGAGTTACATGATCCCCCATGTTGT
GCAAAAAAGCGGTTAGCTCCTTCGGTCCTCCGATCGTTGTCAGAAGTAAGTTGGCCGCAGTGTTATCACT
CATGGTTATGGCAGCACTGCATAATTCTCTTACTGTCATGCCATCCGTAAGATGCTTTTCTGTGACTGGT
GAGTACTCAACCAAGTCATTCTGAGAATAGTGTATGCGGCGACCGAGTTGCTCTTGCCCGGCGTCAATAC
GGGATAATACCGCGCCACATAGCAGAACTTTAAAAGTGCTCATCATTGGAAAACGTTCTTCGGGGCGAAA
ACTCTCAAGGATCTTACCGCTGTTGAGATCCAGTTCGATGTAACCCACTCGTGCACCCAACTGATCTTCA
GCATCTTTTACTTTCACCAGCGTTTCTGGGTGAGCAAAAACAGGAAGGCAAAATGCCGCAAAAAAGGGAA
TAAGGGCGACACGGAAATGTTGAATACTCATACTCTTCCTTTTTCAATATTATTGAAGCATTTATCAGGG
TTATTGTCTCATGAGCGGATACATATTTGAATGTATTTAGAAAAATAAACAAATAGGGGTTCCGCGCACA
TTTCCCCGAAAAGTGCCACCTGACGTCGACGGATCGGGAGATCTCCCGATCCCCTATGGTGCACTCTCAG
TACAATCTGCTCTGATGCCGCATAGTTAAGCCAGTATCTGCTCCCTGCTTGTGTGTTGGAGGTCGCTGAG
TAGTGCGCGAGCAAAATTTAAGCTACAACAAGGCAAGGCTTGACCGACAATTGCATGAAGAATCTGCTTA
GGGTTAGGCGTTTTGCGCTGCTTCGCGATGTACGGGCCAGATATACGCGTTGACATTGATTATTGACTAG
TTATTAATAGTAATCAATTACGGGGTCATTAGTTCATAGCCCATATATGGAGTTCCGCGTTACATAACTT
ACGGTAAATGGCCCGCCTGGCTGACCGCCCAACGACCCCCGCCCATTGACGTCAATAATGACGTATGTTC
CCATAGTAACGCCAATAGGGACTTTCCATTGACGTCAATGGGTGGAGTATTTACGGTAAACTGCCCACTT
GGCAGTACATCAAGTGTATCATATGCCAAGTACGCCCCCTATTGACGTCAATGACGGTAAATGGCCCGCC
TGGCATTATGCCCAGTACATGACCTTATGGGACTTTCCTACTTGGCAGTACATCTACGTATTAGTCATCG
CTATTACCATGGTGATGCGGTTTTGGCAGTACATCAATGGGCGTGGATAGCGGTTTGACTCACGGGGATT
TCCAAGTCTCCACCCCATTGACGTCAATGGGAGTTTGTTTTGGCACCAAAATCAACGGGACTTTCCAAAA
TGTCGTAACAACTCCGCCCCATTGACGCAAATGGGCGGTAGGCGTGTACGGTGGGAGGTCTATATAAGCA
GCGCGTTTTGCCTGTACTGGGTCTCTCTGGTTAGACCAGATCTGAGCCTGGGAGCTCTCTGGCTAACTAG
GGAACCCACTGCTTAAGCCTCAATAAAGCTTGCCTTGAGTGCTTCAAGTAGTGTGTGCCCGTCTGTTGTG
TGACTCTGGTAACTAGAGATCCCTCAGACCCTTTTAGTCAGTGTGGAAAATCTCTAGCAGTGGCGCCCGA
ACAGGGACTTGAAAGCGAAAGGGAAACCAGAGGAGCTCTCTCGACGCAGGACTCGGCTTGCTGAAGCGCG
CACGGCAAGAGGCGAGGGGCGGCGACTGGTGAGTACGCCAAAAATTTTGACTAGCGGAGGCTAGAAGGAG
AGAGATGGGTGCGAGAGCGTCAGTATTAAGCGGGGGAGAATTAGATCGCGATGGGAAAAAATTCGGTTAA
GGCCAGGGGGAAAGAAAAAATATAAATTAAAACATATAGTATGGGCAAGCAGGGAGCTAGAACGATTCGC
AGTTAATCCTGGCCTGTTAGAAACATCAGAAGGCTGTAGACAAATACTGGGACAGCTACAACCATCCCTT
CAGACAGGATCAGAAGAACTTAGATCATTATATAATACAGTAGCAACCCTCTATTGTGTGCATCAAAGGA
TAGAGATAAAAGACACCAAGGAAGCTTTAGACAAGATAGAGGAAGAGCAAAACAAAAGTAAGACCACCGC
ACAGCAAGCGGCCGCTGATCTTCAGACCTGGAGGAGGAGATATGAGGGACAATTGGAGAAGTGAATTATA
TAAATATAAAGTAGTAAAAATTGAACCATTAGGAGTAGCACCCACCAAGGCAAAGAGAAGAGTGGTGCAG
AGAGAAAAAAGAGCAGTGGGAATAGGAGCTTTGTTCCTTGGGTTCTTGGGAGCAGCAGGAAGCACTATGG
GCGCAGCGTCAATGACGCTGACGGTACAGGCCAGACAATTATTGTCTGGTATAGTGCAGCAGCAGAACAA
TTTGCTGAGGGCTATTGAGGCGCAACAGCATCTGTTGCAACTCACAGTCTGGGGCATCAAGCAGCTCCAG
GCAAGAATCCTGGCTGTGGAAAGATACCTAAAGGATCAACAGCTCCTGGGGATTTGGGGTTGCTCTGGAA
AACTCATTTGCACCACTGCTGTGCCTTGGAATGCTAGTTGGAGTAATAAATCTCTGGAACAGATTTGGAA
TCACACGACCTGGATGGAGTGGGACAGAGAAATTAACAATTACACAAGCTTAATACACTCCTTAATTGAA
GAATCGCAAAACCAGCAAGAAAAGAATGAACAAGAATTATTGGAATTAGATAAATGGGCAAGTTTGTGGA
ATTGGTTTAACATAACAAATTGGCTGTGGTATATAAAATTATTCATAATGATAGTAGGAGGCTTGGTAGG
TTTAAGAATAGTTTTTGCTGTACTTTCTATAGTGAATAGAGTTAGGCAGGGATATTCACCATTATCGTTT
CAGACCCACCTCCCAACCCCGAGGGGACCCGACAGGCCCGAAGGAATAGAAGAAGAAGGTGGAGAGAGAG
ACAGAGACAGATCCATTCGATTAGTGAACGGATCGGCACTGCGTGCGCCAATTCTGCAGACAAATGGCAG
TATTCATCCACAATTTTAAAAGAAAAGGGGGGATTGGGGGGTACAGTGCAGGGGAAAGAATAGTAGACAT
AATAGCAACAGACATACAAACTAAAGAATTACAAAAACAAATTACAAAAATTCAAAATTTTCGGGTTTAT
TACAGGGACAGCAGAGATCCAGTTTGGTTAATTAAGGTACCGATATCACTAGTGTTCCATTAACTGCGCT
AAAAATAATTTTTAAATCTTTTTTAGCTTCTTGCTCTTTTTTGTACGTCTCTGTTTTAGAGCTAGAAATA
GCAAGTTAAAATAAGGCTAGTCCGTTATCAACTTGAAAAAGTGGCACCGAGTCGGTGCTTTTTTGAATTC
GCTAGCGTCCCCTCCACCCCACAGTCTCGAGGGGCGAGGGCAGAGCGCACATCGCCCACAGTCCCCGAGA
AGTTGGGGGGAGGGGTCGGCAATTGATCCGGTGCCTAGAGAAGGTGGCGCGGGGTAAACTGGGAAAGTGA
TGTCGTGTACTGGCTCCGCCTTTTTCCCGAGGGTGGGGGAGAACCGTATATAAGTGCAGTAGTCGCCGTG
AACGTTCTTTTTCGCAACGGGTTTGCCGCCAGAACACAGGACCGGTTCTAGAGCGCTGCCACCATGGTGA
GCAAGGGCGAGGAGCTGTTCACCGGGGTGGTGCCCATCCTGGTCGAGCTGGACGGCGACGTAAACGGCCA
CAAGTTCAGCGTGTCCGGCGAGGGCGAGGGCGATGCCACCTACGGCAAGCTGACCCTGAAGTTCATCTGC
ACCACCGGCAAGCTGCCCGTGCCCTGGCCCACCCTCGTGACCACCCTGACCTACGGCGTGCAGTGCTTCA
GCCGCTACCCCGACCACATGAAGCAGCACGACTTCTTCAAGTCCGCCATGCCCGAAGGCTACGTCCAGGA
GCGCACCATCTTCTTCAAGGACGACGGCAACTACAAGACCCGCGCCGAGGTGAAGTTCGAGGGCGACACC
CTGGTGAACCGCATCGAGCTGAAGGGCATCGACTTCAAGGAGGACGGCAACATCCTGGGGCACAAGCTGG
AGTACAACTACAACAGCCACAACGTCTATATCATGGCCGACAAGCAGAAGAACGGCATCAAGGTGAACTT
CAAGATCCGCCACAACATCGAGGACGGCAGCGTGCAGCTCGCCGACCACTACCAGCAGAACACCCCCATC
GGCGACGGCCCCGTGCTGCTGCCCGACAACCACTACCTGAGCACCCAGTCCGCCCTGAGCAAAGACCCCA
ACGAGAAGCGCGATCACATGGTCCTGCTGGAGTTCGTGACCGCCGCCGGGATCACTCTCGGCATGGACGA
GCTGTACAAGTGAGGATCCGGGGTTGGGGTTGCGCCTTTTCCAAGGCAGCCCTGGGTTTGCGCAGGGACG
CGGCTGCTCTGGGCGTGGTTCCGGGAAACGCAGCGGCGCCGACCCTGGGTCTCGCACATTCTTCACGTCC
GTTCGCAGCGTCACCCGGATCTTCGCCGCTACCCTTGTGGGCCCCCCGGCGACGCTTCCTGCTCCGCCCC
TAAGTCGGGAAGGTTCCTTGCGGTTCGCGGCGTGCCGGACGTGACAAACGGAAGCCGCACGTCTCACTAG
TACCCTCGCAGACGGACAGCGCCAGGGAGCAATGGCAGCGCGCCGACCGCGATGGGCTGTGGCCAATAGC
GGCTGCTCAGCAGGGCGCGCCGAGAGCAGCGGCCGGGAAGGGGCGGTGCGGGAGGCGGGGTGTGGGGCGG
TAGTGTGGGCCCTGTTCCTGCCCGCGCGGTGTTCCGCATTCTGCAAGCCTCCGGAGCGCACGTCGGCAGT
CGGCTCCCTCGTTGACCGAATCACCGACCTCTCTCCCCAGGCCACCATGGATGGCCAAGCCTTTGTCTCA
AGAAGAATCCACCCTCATTGAAAGAGCAACGGCTACAATCAACAGCATCCCCATCTCTGAAGACTACAGC
GTCGCCAGCGCAGCTCTCTCTAGCGACGGCCGCATCTTCACTGGTGTCAATGTATATCATTTTACTGGGG
GACCTTGTGCAGAACTCGTGGTGCTGGGCACTGCTGCTGCTGCGGCAGCTGGCAACCTGACTTGTATCGT
CGCGATCGGAAATGAGAACAGGGGCATCTTGAGCCCCTGCGGACGGTGCCGACAGGTGCTTCTCGATCTG
CATCCTGGGATCAAAGCCATAGTGAAGGACAGTGATGGACAGCCGACGGCAGTTGGGATTCGTGAATTGC
TGCCCTCTGGTTATGTGTGGGAGGGCTAATCGATTCGACAATCAACCTCTGGATTACAAAATTTGTGAAA
GATTGACTGGTATTCTTAACTATGTTGCTCCTTTTACGCTATGTGGATACGCTGCTTTAATGCCTTTGTA
TCATGCTATTGCTTCCCGTATGGCTTT
Features (pLannotate 1.2.2; 32 found; start..end, strand, type, name):
    512..531     +  misc_feature   cPPT/CTS (fragment): central polypurine tract and central termination sequence of HIV-1
    533..766     +  LTR            3' LTR (ΔU3): self-inactivating 3' long terminal repeat (LTR) from HIV-1
    798..1022    +  polyA_signal   bGH poly(A) signal: bovine growth hormone polyadenylation signal
   1026..1047    +  promoter       SV40 promoter (fragment): SV40 enhancer and early promoter
   1068..1496    +  rep_origin     f1 ori (sequence partly withheld): f1 bacteriophage origin of replication; arrow indicates direction of (+) strand synthesis
   1510..1839    +  promoter       SV40 promoter: SV40 enhancer and early promoter
   1887..1934    +  promoter       EM7 promoter: synthetic bacterial promoter&nbsp
   1953..2327    +  CDS            BleoR: antibiotic-binding protein; Sh ble from Streptoalloteichus hindustanus; confers resistance to bleomycin, phleomycin, and Zeocin™
   2337..2462    +  CDS            ble (fragment): BLE_KLEPN - Experimental evidence at protein level: Swiss-Prot protein existence level 1. Binding protein with a strong affinity to the bleomycin family of antibiotics. Binds to CL990; an antimitotic-antibiotic compound. From Klebsiella pneumoniae.
   2457..2578    +  polyA_signal   SV40 poly(A) signal: SV40 polyadenylation signal
   2651..2667    -  protein_bind   lac operator: The lac repressor binds to the lac operator to inhibit transcription in E. coli. This inhibition can be relieved by adding lactose or isopropyl-β-D-thiogalactopyranoside (IPTG). lac repressor encoded by lacI
   2675..2705    -  promoter       lac promoter: promoter for the E. coli lac operon
   2720..2741    -  protein_bind   CAP binding site: CAP binding activates transcription in the presence of cAMP. E. coli catabolite activator protein
   2754..2846    -  CDS            lacI (fragment): lac repressor; lacI; The lac repressor binds to the lac operator to inhibit transcription in E. coli. This inhibition can be relieved by adding lactose or isopropyl-β-D-thiogalactopyranoside (IPTG).
   3029..3617    -  rep_origin     ori: high-copy-number ColE1/pMB1/pBR322/pUC origin of replication
   3788..4648    -  CDS            AmpR: β-lactamase; bla; confers resistance to ampicillin, carbenicillin, and related antibiotics
   4649..4753    -  promoter       AmpR promoter: bla
   4812..4864    -  misc_feature   bom (fragment): basis of mobility region from pBR322
   5019..5398    +  enhancer       CMV enhancer: human cytomegalovirus immediate early enhancer
   5399..5598    +  promoter       CMV promoter: human cytomegalovirus (CMV) immediate early promoter
   5616..5796    +  LTR            5' LTR (truncated): truncated 5' long terminal repeat (LTR) from HIV-1
   5843..5968    +  misc_feature   HIV-1 Ψ: packaging signal of human immunodeficiency virus type 1
   5952..6315    +  CDS            HIV-1 gag (fragment): gag protein from human immunodeficiency virus 1; gag
   6461..6694    +  misc_feature   RRE: The Rev response element (RRE) of HIV-1 allows for Rev-dependent mRNA export from the nucleus to the cytoplasm.
   7071..7171    +  CDS            Rev (fragment): human immunodeficiency virus 1 (HIV-1) Rev protein; rev; enhances nuclear export of unspliced and incompletely spliced viral mRNAs
   7221..7338    +  misc_feature   cPPT/CTS: central polypurine tract and central termination sequence of HIV-1
   7470..7545    +  misc_RNA       gRNA scaffold: guide RNA scaffold for the Streptococcus pyogenes CRISPR/Cas9 system
   7595..7806    +  promoter       EF-1α core promoter: core promoter for human elongation factor EF-1α
   7831..8547    +  CDS            EGFP: EGFP is a basic (constitutively fluorescent) green fluorescent protein published in 1996, derived from Aequorea victoria. It is reported to be a rapidly-maturing weak dimer with moderate acid sensitivity.
   8557..9067    +  promoter       hPGK promoter: human phosphoglycerate kinase 1 promoter
   9078..9476    +  CDS            BSD: blasticidin S deaminase; Aspergillus terreus BSD; confers resistance to blasticidin
   9487..461     +  misc_feature   WPRE (across the origin): woodchuck hepatitis virus posttranscriptional regulatory element
