[The description below was written by a language model from this plasmid's Addgene catalogue record and pLannotate feature annotations shown in this document.]
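Description:
EFS eGFP hPGK BSD is a third-generation, self-inactivating lentiviral vector derived from LentiCRISPR v2 and deposited as an empty backbone for isogenic PAM testing in CRISPR interference (CRISPRi) experiments. In bacteria it replicates from a high-copy ColE1/pUC-type origin and is selected with ampicillin through the β-lactamase gene. An f1 origin is also present, along with an SV40/EM7-driven bleomycin/Zeocin resistance cassette carried over from the parental plasmid outside the viral genome. As with other LTR-containing plasmids, recombination-deficient strains are recommended for propagation.

The viral genome is transcribed from a CMV enhancer/promoter fused to a truncated HIV-1 5' LTR. It carries the Ψ packaging signal with a gag fragment, the Rev response element and the cPPT/CTS, and it ends in a ΔU3 3' LTR followed by a bGH polyadenylation signal. The payload consists of two independent mammalian expression units. The EF-1α core (EFS) promoter drives EGFP, and the human PGK promoter drives blasticidin S deaminase for selection of transduced cells. A WPRE downstream enhances transcript stability and expression. The feature table also detects an S. pyogenes gRNA scaffold just upstream of the EFS promoter, but no U6 or other Pol III promoter is annotated, so whether it forms a functional guide cassette is not evident from the record.

The record lists no insert. The stated purpose suggests that stably integrated EGFP serves as a reporter whose repression can be measured when CRISPRi effectors are directed to target sites with different PAMs introduced into this backbone. The exact cloning position for those sites is not stated.
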