Addgene plasmid #188520: EFS eGFP hPGK BSD
Purpose: (Empty Backbone) Backbone for CRISPR interference (CRISPRi) isogenic PAM testing
Depositing lab: Isaac Hilton. Depositing organization: Rice University. Publication: Quantification of Genome Editing and Transcriptional Control Capabilities Reveals Hierarchies among Diverse CRISPR/Cas Systems in Human Cells. Escobar M, Li J, Patel A, Liu S, Xu Q, Hilton IB. ACS Synth Biol. 2022 Oct 21;11(10):3239-3250. doi: 10.1021/acssynbio.2c00156. Epub 2022 Sep 26. PubMed 36162812.
Backbone
  Vector backbone: LentiCRISPR v2
  Vector type: Mammalian Expression, Lentiviral
  Selectable markers: Blasticidin
  Tag / fusion protein: eGFP (C terminal on backbone)
Growth in bacteria
  Bacterial resistance: Ampicillin, 100 μg/mL
  Growth temperature: 37°C
  Growth strain: NEB Stable
  Copy number: High Copy
Gene/Insert
  Gene/Insert name: None
  Tag / fusion protein: eGFP (C terminal on backbone)
Terms and licenses: Academic/Nonprofit Terms; Industry Terms: Not Available to Industry
Depositor comments: Stbl3 is also a suitable growth strain.
How to cite: EFS eGFP hPGK BSD was a gift from Isaac Hilton (Addgene plasmid # 188520 ; http://n2t.net/addgene:188520 ; RRID:Addgene_188520)
